Addgene plasmid #144586: TFORF3110
Purpose: Lentiviral vector for overexpressing transcription factor ORFs with unique 24-bp barcodes. Barcodes facilitate identification of transcription factors in pooled screens.
Depositing lab: Feng Zhang. Depositing organization: Broad Institute. Publication: A transcription factor atlas of directed differentiation. Joung J, Ma S, Tay T, Geiger-Schuller KR, Kirchgatterer PC, Verdine VK, Guo B, Arias-Garcia MA, Allen WE, Singh A, Kuksenko O, Abudayyeh OO, Gootenberg JS, Fu Z, Macrae RK, Buenrostro JD, Regev A, Zhang F. Cell. 2023 Jan 5;186(1):209-229.e26. doi: 10.1016/j.cell.2022.11.026. PubMed 36608654.
Backbone
  Vector backbone: pLX_TRC317
  Backbone manufacturer: Broad Institute Genetic Perturbation Platform
  Backbone size w/o insert (bp): 8264
  Vector type: Mammalian Expression, Lentiviral
  Selectable markers: Puromycin
Growth in bacteria
  Bacterial resistance: Ampicillin, 100 μg/mL
  Growth temperature: 37°C
  Growth strain: NEB Stable
  Copy number: High Copy
Gene/Insert
  Gene/Insert name: TGIF2LY
  Species: H. sapiens (human)
  Insert size (bp): 764
  Entrez Gene: TGIF2LY (a.k.a. TGIFLY)
  Promoter: EF1a
  Tag / fusion protein: V5 (C terminal on insert)
  Cloning method: Gateway Cloning
  Sequencing primers: 5′ GGGTGGAGACTGAAGTTAGGCCAG; 3′ CACATAGCGTAAAAGGAGCAACATAG
Resource information
  A portion of this plasmid was derived from a plasmid made by: Broad Institute Genetic Perturbation Platform
Terms and licenses: Academic/Nonprofit Terms; Industry Terms: Not Available to Industry
Depositor comments: NM_139214.2 Please test multiple small colonies in case of plasmid recombination. To make this collection available in a timely manner, a portion of this collection was not fully sequenced by Addgene. If an Addgene verified full plasmid sequence is not available, please contact us prior to placing an order to request the full sequence.
How to cite: TFORF3110 was a gift from Feng Zhang (Addgene plasmid # 144586 ; http://n2t.net/addgene:144586 ; RRID:Addgene_144586)
