[The description below was written by a language model from this plasmid's Addgene catalogue record and pLannotate feature annotations shown in this document.]
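Description:
TFORF3110 is a lentiviral mammalian expression plasmid built on the pLX_TRC317 backbone from the Broad Institute Genetic Perturbation Platform, and it belongs to a barcoded library of human transcription factor open reading frames. It is maintained in E. coli through a high-copy ColE1/pUC-type origin with ampicillin selection (AmpR); an f1 origin and remnants of a lac/lacZα cloning region are also present. The viral portion has a third-generation, self-inactivating layout. An RSV promoter drives a truncated HIV-1 5' LTR, followed by the Ψ packaging signal with a partial gag sequence, the Rev response element, a cPPT/CTS, a WPRE and a ΔU3 3' LTR, with an SV40 polyadenylation signal downstream. Because it contains LTR repeats, the depositor warns that the plasmid can recombine during propagation.

Two cassettes lie between the LTRs. An SV40 early promoter drives puromycin N-acetyltransferase for selecting transduced mammalian cells. The strong constitutive EF-1α promoter drives human TGIF2LY (also called TGIFLY), a factor annotated as possibly having a transcriptional role in testis and as a possible competitor or regulator of TGIF2LX. The ORF was inserted by Gateway cloning and is flanked by attB1 and attB2 sites, with a V5 epitope tag following at its C terminus for detection. The WPRE downstream enhances transcript expression. According to the record, each construct in the collection carries a unique 24-bp barcode, although the feature table does not annotate it. These barcodes identify which transcription factor was delivered in pooled overexpression screens, such as those for factors that direct cell differentiation.
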