Features (pLannotate 1.2.2; 34 found; start..end, strand, type, name):
      5..231     +  promoter       RSV promoter: Rous sarcoma virus enhancer/promoter
    232..412     +  LTR            5' LTR (truncated): truncated 5' long terminal repeat (LTR) from HIV-1
    459..584     +  misc_feature   HIV-1 Ψ: packaging signal of human immunodeficiency virus type 1
    568..931     +  CDS            HIV-1 gag (fragment): gag protein from human immunodeficiency virus 1; gag
   1077..1310    +  misc_feature   RRE: The Rev response element (RRE) of HIV-1 allows for Rev-dependent mRNA export from the nucleus to the cytoplasm.
   1687..1713    +  CDS            Rev (fragment): human immunodeficiency virus 1 (HIV-1) Rev protein; rev; enhances nuclear export of unspliced and incompletely spliced viral mRNAs
   1720..1743    +  promoter       SV40 promoter (fragment): SV40 early promoter
   1744..1815    +  promoter       SV40 promoter (fragment): SV40 enhancer and early promoter
   1839..1974    +  rep_origin     SV40 ori: SV40 origin of replication
   2020..2616    +  CDS            PuroR (fragment): puromycin N-acetyltransferase; pac from Streptomyces; confers resistance to puromycin
   2665..2782    +  misc_feature   cPPT/CTS: central polypurine tract and central termination sequence of HIV-1
   2847..2913    +  CDS            small t antigen (fragment): SV40 (simian virus 40) small t antigen
   2920..4098    +  promoter       EF-1α promoter: strong constitutive promoter for human elongation factor EF-1α
   4119..4136    +  protein_bind   attB1 (fragment): mutant version of attB; core recombination site for the Gateway® BP reaction BP Clonase™
   4145..4699    +  CDS            TGIF2LY: TF2LY_HUMAN - Also known as TGIFLY. Experimental evidence at protein level: Swiss-Prot protein existence level 1. May have a transcription role in testis. May act as a competitor/regulator of TGIF2LX. From Homo sapiens (Human).
   4707..4724    -  protein_bind   attB2 (fragment): mutant version of attB; core recombination site for the Gateway® BP reaction BP Clonase™
   4733..4774    +  CDS            V5 tag: epitope tag from simian virus 5
   4790..4843    +  promoter       U6 promoter (fragment): RNA polymerase III promoter for human U6 snRNA
   4885..5473    +  misc_feature   WPRE: woodchuck hepatitis virus posttranscriptional regulatory element
   5524..5543    +  misc_feature   cPPT/CTS (fragment): central polypurine tract and central termination sequence of HIV-1
   5545..5778    +  LTR            3' LTR (ΔU3): self-inactivating 3' long terminal repeat (LTR) from HIV-1
   5856..5977    +  polyA_signal   SV40 poly(A) signal: SV40 polyadenylation signal
   6017..6152    +  rep_origin     SV40 ori: SV40 origin of replication
   6173..6191    -  promoter       T7 promoter: promoter for bacteriophage T7 RNA polymerase
   6199..6354    +  CDS            lacZα (fragment): LacZα fragment of β-galactosidase; lacZ fragment
   6359..6787    +  rep_origin     f1 ori (sequence partly withheld): f1 bacteriophage origin of replication; arrow indicates direction of (+) strand synthesis
   6840..6944    +  promoter       AmpR promoter: bla
   6945..7805    +  CDS            AmpR: β-lactamase; bla; confers resistance to ampicillin, carbenicillin, and related antibiotics
   7976..8564    +  rep_origin     ori: high-copy-number ColE1/pMB1/pBR322/pUC origin of replication
   8747..8839    +  CDS            lacI (fragment): lac repressor; lacI; The lac repressor binds to the lac operator to inhibit transcription in E. coli. This inhibition can be relieved by adding lactose or isopropyl-β-D-thiogalactopyranoside (IPTG).
   8852..8873    +  protein_bind   CAP binding site: CAP binding activates transcription in the presence of cAMP. E. coli catabolite activator protein
   8888..8918    +  promoter       lac promoter: promoter for the E. coli lac operon
   8926..8942    +  protein_bind   lac operator: The lac repressor binds to the lac operator to inhibit transcription in E. coli. This inhibition can be relieved by adding lactose or isopropyl-β-D-thiogalactopyranoside (IPTG). lac repressor encoded by lacI
   8987..9005    +  promoter       T3 promoter: promoter for bacteriophage T3 RNA polymerase
>Addgene plasmid #144586 | TFORF3110 | addgene full sequence | sequence record 404283 | Addgene NGS Result
TTAATGTAGTCTTATGCAATACTCTTGTAGTCTTGCAACATGGTAACGATGAGTTAGCAACATGCCTTAC
AAGGAGAGAAAAAGCACCGTGCATGCCGATTGGTGGAAGTAAGGTGGTACGATCGTGCCTTATTAGGAAG
GCAACAGACGGGTCTGACATGGATTGGACGAACCACTGAATTGCCGCATTGCAGAGATATTGTATTTAAG
TGCCTAGCTCGATACATAAACGGGTCTCTCTGGTTAGACCAGATCTGAGCCTGGGAGCTCTCTGGCTAAC
TAGGGAACCCACTGCTTAAGCCTCAATAAAGCTTGCCTTGAGTGCTTCAAGTAGTGTGTGCCCGTCTGTT
GTGTGACTCTGGTAACTAGAGATCCCTCAGACCCTTTTAGTCAGTGTGGAAAATCTCTAGCAGTGGCGCC
CGAACAGGGACTTGAAAGCGAAAGGGAAACCAGAGGAGCTCTCTCGACGCAGGACTCGGCTTGCTGAAGC
GCGCACGGCAAGAGGCGAGGGGCGGCGACTGGTGAGTACGCCAAAAATTTTGACTAGCGGAGGCTAGAAG
GAGAGAGATGGGTGCGAGAGCGTCAGTATTAAGCGGGGGAGAATTAGATCGCGATGGGAAAAAATTCGGT
TAAGGCCAGGGGGAAAGAAAAAATATAAATTAAAACATATAGTATGGGCAAGCAGGGAGCTAGAACGATT
CGCAGTTAATCCTGGCCTGTTAGAAACATCAGAAGGCTGTAGACAAATACTGGGACAGCTACAACCATCC
CTTCAGACAGGATCAGAAGAACTTAGATCATTATATAATACAGTAGCAACCCTCTATTGTGTGCATCAAA
GGATAGAGATAAAAGACACCAAGGAAGCTTTAGACAAGATAGAGGAAGAGCAAAACAAAAGTAAGACCAC
CGCACAGCAAGCGGCCGCTGATCTTCAGACCTGGAGGAGGAGATATGAGGGACAATTGGAGAAGTGAATT
ATATAAATATAAAGTAGTAAAAATTGAACCATTAGGAGTAGCACCCACCAAGGCAAAGAGAAGAGTGGTG
CAGAGAGAAAAAAGAGCAGTGGGAATAGGAGCTTTGTTCCTTGGGTTCTTGGGAGCAGCAGGAAGCACTA
TGGGCGCAGCGTCAATGACGCTGACGGTACAGGCCAGACAATTATTGTCTGGTATAGTGCAGCAGCAGAA
CAATTTGCTGAGGGCTATTGAGGCGCAACAGCATCTGTTGCAACTCACAGTCTGGGGCATCAAGCAGCTC
CAGGCAAGAATCCTGGCTGTGGAAAGATACCTAAAGGATCAACAGCTCCTGGGGATTTGGGGTTGCTCTG
GAAAACTCATTTGCACCACTGCTGTGCCTTGGAATGCTAGTTGGAGTAATAAATCTCTGGAACAGATTTG
GAATCACACGACCTGGATGGAGTGGGACAGAGAAATTAACAATTACACAAGCTTAATACACTCCTTAATT
GAAGAATCGCAAAACCAGCAAGAAAAGAATGAACAAGAATTATTGGAATTAGATAAATGGGCAAGTTTGT
GGAATTGGTTTAACATAACAAATTGGCTGTGGTATATAAAATTATTCATAATGATAGTAGGAGGCTTGGT
AGGTTTAAGAATAGTTTTTGCTGTACTTTCTATAGTGAATAGAGTTAGGCAGGGATATTCACCATTATCG
TTTCAGACCCACCTCCCAACCCCGAGGGGACCCATGCATTGCATCTCAATTAGTCAGCAACCAGGTGTGG
AAAGTCCCCAGGCTCCCCAGCAGGCAGAAGTATGCAAAGCATGCGTCTCAATTAGTCAGCAACCATAGTC
CCGCCCCTAACTCCGCCCATCCCGCCCCTAACTCCGCCCAGTTCCGCCCATTCTCCGCCCCATGGCTGAC
TAATTTTTTTTATTTATGCAGAGGCCGAGGCCGCCTCGGCCTCTGAGCTATTCCAGAAGTAGTGAGGAGG
CTTTTTTGGAGGCCTAGGCTTTTGCAAAAAGCTTTCTAGAGGTACCACCGGAGCTTACCATGACCGAGTA
CAAGCCCACGGTGCGCCTCGCCACCCGCGACGACGTCCCCAGGGCCGTACGCACCCTCGCCGCCGCGTTC
GCCGACTACCCCGCCACGCGCCACACCGTCGATCCGGACCGCCACATCGAGCGGGTCACCGAGCTGCAAG
AACTCTTCCTCACGCGCGTCGGGCTCGACATCGGCAAGGTGTGGGTCGCGGACGACGGCGCCGCCGTGGC
GGTCTGGACCACGCCGGAGAGCGTCGAAGCGGGGGCGGTGTTCGCCGAGATCGGCCCGCGCATGGCCGAG
TTGAGCGGTTCCCGGCTGGCCGCGCAGCAACAGATGGAAGGCCTCCTGGCGCCGCACCGGCCCAAGGAGC
CCGCGTGGTTCCTGGCCACCGTCGGCGTCTCGCCCGACCACCAGGGCAAGGGTCTGGGCAGCGCCGTCGT
GCTCCCCGGAGTGGAGGCGGCCGAGCGCGCCGGGGTGCCCGCCTTCCTGGAGACCTCCGCGCCCCGCAAC
CTCCCCTTCTACGAGCGGCTCGGCTTCACCGTCACCGCCGACGTCGAGGTGCCCGAAGGACCGCGCACCT
GGTGCATGACCCGCAAGCCCGGTGCCAGTTAACGAATTCTAGATCTTGAGACAAATGGCAGTATTCATCC
ACAATTTTAAAAGAAAAGGGGGGATTGGGGGGTACAGTGCAGGGGAAAGAATAGTAGACATAATAGCAAC
AGACATACAAACTAAAGAATTACAAAAACAAATTACAAAAATTCAAAATTTTCGGGTTTATTACAGGGAC
AGCAGAGATCCACTTTGGCGCCGGCTCGAGGCCTGCAGGTGCAAAGATGGATAAAGTTTTAAACAGAGAG
GAATCTTTGCAGCTAATGGACCTTCTAGGTCTTGAAAGGAGTGGGAATTGGCTCCGGTGCCCGTCAGTGG
GCAGAGCGCACATCGCCCACAGTCCCCGAGAAGTTGGGGGGAGGGGTCGGCAATTGAACCGGTGCCTAGA
GAAGGTGGCGCGGGGTAAACTGGGAAAGTGATGTCGTGTACTGGCTCCGCCTTTTTCCCGAGGGTGGGGG
AGAACCGTATATAAGTGCAGTAGTCGCCGTGAACGTTCTTTTTCGCAACGGGTTTGCCGCCAGAACACAG
GTAAGTGCCGTGTGTGGTTCCCGCGGGCCTGGCCTCTTTACGGGTTATGGCCCTTGCGTGCCTTGAATTA
CTTCCACCTGGCTGCAGTACGTGATTCTTGATCCCGAGCTTCGGGTTGGAAGTGGGTGGGAGAGTTCGAG
GCCTTGCGCTTAAGGAGCCCCTTCGCCTCGTGCTTGAGTTGAGGCCTGGCCTGGGCGCTGGGGCCGCCGC
GTGCGAATCTGGTGGCACCTTCGCGCCTGTCTCGCTGCTTTCGATAAGTCTCTAGCCATTTAAAATTTTT
GATGACCTGCTGCGACGCTTTTTTTCTGGCAAGATAGTCTTGTAAATGCGGGCCAAGATCTGCACACTGG
TATTTCGGTTTTTGGGGCCGCGGGCGGCGACGGGGCCCGTGCGTCCCAGCGCACATGTTCGGCGAGGCGG
GGCCTGCGAGCGCGGCCACCGAGAATCGGACGGGGGTAGTCTCAAGCTGGCCGGCCTGCTCTGGTGCCTG
GCCTCGCGCCGCCGTGTATCGCCCCGCCCTGGGCGGCAAGGCTGGCCCGGTCGGCACCAGTTGCGTGAGC
GGAAAGATGGCCGCTTCCCGGCCCTGCTGCAGGGAGCTCAAAATGGAGGACGCGGCGCTCGGGAGAGCGG
GCGGGTGAGTCACCCACACAAAGGAAAAGGGCCTTTCCGTCCTCAGCCGTCGCTTCATGTGACTCCACGG
AGTACCGGGCGCCGTCCAGGCACCTCGATTAGTTCTCGAGCTTTTGGAGTACGTCGTCTTTAGGTTGGGG
GGAGGGGTTTTATGCGATGGAGTTTCCCCACACTGAGTGGGTGGAGACTGAAGTTAGGCCAGCTTGGCAC
TTGATGTAATTCTCCTTGGAATTTGCCCTTTTTGAGTTTGGATCTTGGTTCATTCTCAAGCCTCAGACAG
TGGTTCAAAGTTTTTTTCTTCCATTTCAGGTGTCGTGAGGCTAGCATCGATTGATCAACAAGTTTGTACA
AAAAAGTTGGCACCATGGAGGCCGCTGCAGACGGCCCGGCTGAGACCCAAAGCCCGGTGGAAAAAGACAG
CCCGGCGAAGACCCAAAGCCCAGCCCAAGACACCTCAATCATGTCGAGAAATAACGCAGATACAGGCAGA
GTTCTTGCCTTACCAGAGCACAAGAAGAAGCGCAAGGGAAACTTGCCAGCCGAGTCCGTTAAGATCCTCC
GCGACTGGATGTATAAGCATCGGTTTAAGGCCTACCCTTCAGAAGAAGAGAAGCAAATGCTGTCAGAGAA
GACCAATTTGTCTTTGTTGCGGATTTCTAACTGGTTTATCAATGCTCGCAGACGCATTCTCCCGGATATG
CTTCAACAGCGTAGAAACGACCCCATCATTGGCCACAAAACGGGCAAAGATGCCCATGCCACCCACCTGC
AGAGCACCGAGGCGTCTGTGCCGGCCAAGTCAGGGCCAGTGGTCCAGACAATGTACAAAGCCTGCCCCTG
TGGCCCTTGCCAAAGGGCCAGATGTCAAGAGAGAAGCAACCAGATCCGGAGTCGGCCCCTAGCCAGAAGC
TCACCGGAATTGCCAACTTTCTTGTACAAAGTGGTTGATATCGGTAAGCCTATCCCTAACCCTCTCCTCG
GTCTCGATTCTACGTAGTAATGAACTAGTCCGTAACTTGAAAGTATTTCGATTTCTTGGCTTTATATATC
TTGTGGAAAGGACGATAACAGTTTGTGTATGTGGGGTCAACGCGTTAAGTCGACAATCAACCTCTGGATT
ACAAAATTTGTGAAAGATTGACTGGTATTCTTAACTATGTTGCTCCTTTTACGCTATGTGGATACGCTGC
TTTAATGCCTTTGTATCATGCTATTGCTTCCCGTATGGCTTTCATTTTCTCCTCCTTGTATAAATCCTGG
TTGCTGTCTCTTTATGAGGAGTTGTGGCCCGTTGTCAGGCAACGTGGCGTGGTGTGCACTGTGTTTGCTG
ACGCAACCCCCACTGGTTGGGGCATTGCCACCACCTGTCAGCTCCTTTCCGGGACTTTCGCTTTCCCCCT
CCCTATTGCCACGGCGGAACTCATCGCCGCCTGCCTTGCCCGCTGCTGGACAGGGGCTCGGCTGTTGGGC
ACTGACAATTCCGTGGTGTTGTCGGGGAAATCATCGTCCTTTCCTTGGCTGCTCGCCTGTGTTGCCACCT
GGATTCTGCGCGGGACGTCCTTCTGCTACGTCCCTTCGGCCCTCAATCCAGCGGACCTTCCTTCCCGCGG
CCTGCTGCCGGCTCTGCGGCCTCTTCCGCGTCTTCGCCTTCGCCCTCAGACGAGTCGGATCTCCCTTTGG
GCCGCCTCCCCGCGTCGACTTTAAGACCAATGACTTACAAGGCAGCTGTAGATCTTAGCCACTTTTTAAA
AGAAAAGGGGGGACTGGAAGGGCTAATTCACTCCCAACGAAGACAAGATCTGCTTTTTGCTTGTACTGGG
TCTCTCTGGTTAGACCAGATCTGAGCCTGGGAGCTCTCTGGCTAACTAGGGAACCCACTGCTTAAGCCTC
AATAAAGCTTGCCTTGAGTGCTTCAAGTAGTGTGTGCCCGTCTGTTGTGTGACTCTGGTAACTAGAGATC
CCTCAGACCCTTTTAGTCAGTGTGGAAAATCTCTAGCAGTACGTATAGTAGTTCATGTCATCTTATTATT
CAGTATTTATAACTTGCAAAGAAATGAATATCAGAGAGTGAGAGGAACTTGTTTATTGCAGCTTATAATG
GTTACAAATAAAGCAATAGCATCACAAATTTCACAAATAAAGCATTTTTTTCACTGCATTCTAGTTGTGG
TTTGTCCAAACTCATCAATGTATCTTATCATGTCTGGCTCTAGCTATCCCGCCCCTAACTCCGCCCATCC
CGCCCCTAACTCCGCCCAGTTCCGCCCATTCTCCGCCCCATGGCTGACTAATTTTTTTTATTTATGCAGA
GGCCGAGGCCGCCTCGGCCTCTGAGCTATTCCAGAAGTAGTGAGGAGGCTTTTTTGGAGGCCTAGGGACG
TACCCAATTCGCCCTATAGTGAGTCGTATTACGCGCGCTCACTGGCCGTCGTTTTACAACGTCGTGACTG
GGAAAACCCTGGCGTTACCCAACTTAATCGCCTTGCAGCACATCCCCCTTTCGCCAGCTGGCGTAATAGC
GAAGAGGCCCGCACCGATCGCCCTTCCCAACAGTTGCGCAGCCTGAATGGCGAATGGG
[124 nt withheld, positions 6359-6482]
C
[91 nt withheld, positions 6484-6574]
A
[49 nt withheld, positions 6576-6624]
CCTTTGACGTTGGAGTCCACGTTCTTT
[37 nt withheld, positions 6652-6688]
ACCCTATCTCGGTCTATTCTTTTGATTTATAAGGGATTTTGCCGATTTCGGCCTATTGGTTAAAAAATGA
GCTGATTTAACAAAAATTTAACGCGAATTTTAACAAAATATTAACGCTTACAATTTAGGTGGCACTTTTC
GGGGAAATGTGCGCGGAACCCCTATTTGTTTATTTTTCTAAATACATTCAAATATGTATCCGCTCATGAG
ACAATAACCCTGATAAATGCTTCAATAATATTGAAAAAGGAAGAGTATGAGTATTCAACATTTCCGTGTC
GCCCTTATTCCCTTTTTTGCGGCATTTTGCCTTCCTGTTTTTGCTCACCCAGAAACGCTGGTGAAAGTAA
AAGATGCTGAAGATCAGTTGGGTGCACGAGTGGGTTACATCGAACTGGATCTCAACAGCGGTAAGATCCT
TGAGAGTTTTCGCCCCGAAGAACGTTTTCCAATGATGAGCACTTTTAAAGTTCTGCTATGTGGCGCGGTA
TTATCCCGTATTGACGCCGGGCAAGAGCAACTCGGTCGCCGCATACACTATTCTCAGAATGACTTGGTTG
AGTACTCACCAGTCACAGAAAAGCATCTTACGGATGGCATGACAGTAAGAGAATTATGCAGTGCTGCCAT
AACCATGAGTGATAACACTGCGGCCAACTTACTTCTGACAACGATCGGAGGACCGAAGGAGCTAACCGCT
TTTTTGCACAACATGGGGGATCATGTAACTCGCCTTGATCGTTGGGAACCGGAGCTGAATGAAGCCATAC
CAAACGACGAGCGTGACACCACGATGCCTGTAGCAATGGCAACAACGTTGCGCAAACTATTAACTGGCGA
ACTACTTACTCTAGCTTCCCGGCAACAATTAATAGACTGGATGGAGGCGGATAAAGTTGCAGGACCACTT
CTGCGCTCGGCCCTTCCGGCTGGCTGGTTTATTGCTGATAAATCTGGAGCCGGTGAGCGTGGGTCTCGCG
GTATCATTGCAGCACTGGGGCCAGATGGTAAGCCCTCCCGTATCGTAGTTATCTACACGACGGGGAGTCA
GGCAACTATGGATGAACGAAATAGACAGATCGCTGAGATAGGTGCCTCACTGATTAAGCATTGGTAACTG
TCAGACCAAGTTTACTCATATATACTTTAGATTGATTTAAAACTTCATTTTTAATTTAAAAGGATCTAGG
TGAAGATCCTTTTTGATAATCTCATGACCAAAATCCCTTAACGTGAGTTTTCGTTCCACTGAGCGTCAGA
CCCCGTAGAAAAGATCAAAGGATCTTCTTGAGATCCTTTTTTTCTGCGCGTAATCTGCTGCTTGCAAACA
AAAAAACCACCGCTACCAGCGGTGGTTTGTTTGCCGGATCAAGAGCTACCAACTCTTTTTCCGAAGGTAA
CTGGCTTCAGCAGAGCGCAGATACCAAATACTGTTCTTCTAGTGTAGCCGTAGTTAGGCCACCACTTCAA
GAACTCTGTAGCACCGCCTACATACCTCGCTCTGCTAATCCTGTTACCAGTGGCTGCTGCCAGTGGCGAT
AAGTCGTGTCTTACCGGGTTGGACTCAAGACGATAGTTACCGGATAAGGCGCAGCGGTCGGGCTGAACGG
GGGGTTCGTGCACACAGCCCAGCTTGGAGCGAACGACCTACACCGAACTGAGATACCTACAGCGTGAGCT
ATGAGAAAGCGCCACGCTTCCCGAAGGGAGAAAGGCGGACAGGTATCCGGTAAGCGGCAGGGTCGGAACA
GGAGAGCGCACGAGGGAGCTTCCAGGGGGAAACGCCTGGTATCTTTATAGTCCTGTCGGGTTTCGCCACC
TCTGACTTGAGCGTCGATTTTTGTGATGCTCGTCAGGGGGGCGGAGCCTATGGAAAAACGCCAGCAACGC
GGCCTTTTTACGGTTCCTGGCCTTTTGCTGGCCTTTTGCTCACATGTTCTTTCCTGCGTTATCCCCTGAT
TCTGTGGATAACCGTATTACCGCCTTTGAGTGAGCTGATACCGCTCGCCGCAGCCGAACGACCGAGCGCA
GCGAGTCAGTGAGCGAGGAAGCGGAAGAGCGCCCAATACGCAAACCGCCTCTCCCCGCGCGTTGGCCGAT
TCATTAATGCAGCTGGCACGACAGGTTTCCCGACTGGAAAGCGGGCAGTGAGCGCAACGCAATTAATGTG
AGTTAGCTCACTCATTAGGCACCCCAGGCTTTACACTTTATGCTTCCGGCTCGTATGTTGTGTGGAATTG
TGAGCGGATAACAATTTCACACAGGAAACAGCTATGACCATGATTACGCCAAGCGCGCAATTAACCCTCA
CTAAAGGGAACAAAAGCTGGAGCTGCAAGC
