>Addgene plasmid #144586 | TFORF3110 | depositor partial sequence | sequence record 285873 | Insert
ATCGATTGATCAACAAGTTTGTACAAAAAAGTTGGCACCATGGAGGCCGCTGCAGACGGCCCGGCTGAGA
CCCAAAGCCCGGTGGAAAAAGACAGCCCGGCGAAGACCCAAAGCCCAGCCCAAGACACCTCAATCATGTC
GAGAAATAACGCAGATACAGGCAGAGTTCTTGCCTTACCAGAGCACAAGAAGAAGCGCAAGGGAAACTTG
CCAGCCGAGTCCGTTAAGATCCTCCGCGACTGGATGTATAAGCATCGGTTTAAGGCCTACCCTTCAGAAG
AAGAGAAGCAAATGCTGTCAGAGAAGACCAATTTGTCTTTGTTGCGGATTTCTAACTGGTTTATCAATGC
TCGCAGACGCATTCTCCCGGATATGCTTCAACAGCGTAGAAACGACCCCATCATTGGCCACAAAACGGGC
AAAGATGCCCATGCCACCCACCTGCAGAGCACCGAGGCGTCTGTGCCGGCCAAGTCAGGGCCAGTGGTCC
AGACAATGTACAAAGCCTGCCCCTGTGGCCCTTGCCAAAGGGCCAGATGTCAAGAGAGAAGCAACCAGAT
CCGGAGTCGGCCCCTAGCCAGAAGCTCACCGGAATTGCCAACTTTCTTGTACAAAGTGGTTGATATCGGT
AAGCCTATCCCTAACCCTCTCCTCGGTCTCGATTCTACGTAGTAATGAACTAGTCCGTAACTTGAAAGTA
TTTCGATTTCTTGGCTTTATATATCTTGTGGAAAGGACGATAACAGTTTGTGTATGTGGGGTCA
