>Addgene plasmid #144586 | TFORF3110 | depositor partial sequence | sequence record 285874 | Barcode
TAACAGTTTGTGTATGTGGGGTCA
